Addgene plasmid #32875: HECW2
Purpose: Bacterial expression for structure determination; may not be full ORF
Depositing lab: Cheryl Arrowsmith. Depositing organization: University of Toronto.
Backbone
  Vector backbone: pET28-MHL
  Backbone manufacturer: Structural Genomics Consortium (Addgene plasmid 26096)
  Backbone size w/o insert (bp): 7325
  Vector type: Bacterial Expression
Growth in bacteria
  Bacterial resistance: Kanamycin, 50 μg/mL
  Growth temperature: 37°C
  Growth strain: DH5alpha
  Copy number: Low Copy
Gene/Insert
  Gene/Insert name: HECW2 (alt names: PDB: 2LFE; HECT, C2 and WW domain containing E3 ubiquitin protein ligase 2, N-terminal domain)
  Species: H. sapiens (human)
  Insert size (bp): 360
  Entrez Gene: HECW2 (a.k.a. NDHSAL, NEDL2)
  Tag / fusion protein: His tag (with TEV cleavage) (N terminal on backbone)
  Cloning method: Ligation Independent Cloning
  Sequencing primers: 5′ T7; 3′ T7-term
Terms and licenses: Academic/Nonprofit Terms; Industry Terms: Not Available to Industry
Depositor comments: PDB: 2LFE. http://www.thesgc.org/structures/2LFE/
How to cite: HECW2 was a gift from Cheryl Arrowsmith (Addgene plasmid # 32875 ; http://n2t.net/addgene:32875 ; RRID:Addgene_32875)
