[The description below was written by a language model from this plasmid's Addgene catalogue record.]
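Description:
HECW2 is a bacterial expression plasmid built on the pET28-MHL backbone, a pET28-derived vector from a structural genomics programme designed for ligation-independent cloning. It carries kanamycin resistance for selection and is recorded as low copy. No feature table accompanies the entry, so the origin of replication and promoter are not explicitly listed. However, the T7 and T7-terminator sequencing primers are consistent with the T7 promoter/terminator expression cassette typical of pET vectors, in which transcription depends on T7 RNA polymerase supplied by the expression host.

The insert is a 360 bp fragment of human HECW2 (also known as NEDL2), a HECT, C2 and WW domain-containing E3 ubiquitin protein ligase. This fragment encodes only the N-terminal domain, not the full open reading frame, as the record itself cautions. It was introduced by ligation-independent cloning in frame with a backbone-encoded N-terminal His tag followed by a TEV protease cleavage site. This arrangement allows the recombinant domain to be purified by immobilised metal affinity chromatography and the tag then to be removed by TEV digestion.

The stated purpose is bacterial production of protein for structure determination, and the depositor links the construct to a deposited structure of this HECW2 domain in the Protein Data Bank. It is therefore best suited to producing the isolated N-terminal domain for structural, biophysical or binding studies, not to functional work requiring the catalytic HECT domain or the full-length ligase.
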