>Addgene plasmid #32875 | HECW2 | depositor partial sequence | sequence record 38681 | insert
CTGCAGCGGGCCAACAGCGACACCGACCTGGTGACTTCTGAGAGCCGCTCCAGCTTAACTGCCAGCATGT
ACGAGTACACGCTGGGGCAAGCCCAGAACCTCATTATCTTCTGGGACATTAAAGAGGAGGTGGACCCCAG
TGATTGGATTGGACTTTATCATATAGATGAGAATTCTCCAGCCAACTTCTGGGATTCTAAGAACAGGGGT
GTGACTGGAACACAAAAAGGGCAAATTGTATGGAGAATTGAGCCTGGACCCTATTTCATGGAACCGGAGA
TAAAAATCTGTTTTAAATATTACCACGGCATTAGTGGAGCCCTGCGAGCCACGACCCCCTGCATCACCGT
GAAGAACCCA
