>Addgene plasmid #32875 | HECW2 | addgene partial sequence | sequence record 42377 | T7 5'-TAATACGACTCACTATAGGG-3'
TCCCTCTGAATATTTTGTTTACTTTAAGAAGGAGATATACCATGCATCATCATCATCATCACAGCAGCGG
CAGAGAAAACTTGTATTTCCAGGGCCTGCAGCGGGCCAACAGCGACACCGACCTGGTGACTTCTGAGAGC
CGCTCCAGCTTAACTGCCAGCATGTACGAGTACACGCTGGGGCAAGCCCAGAACCTCATTATCTTCTGGG
ACATTAAAGAGGAGGTGGACCCCAGTGATTGGATTGGACTTTATCATATAGATGAGAATTCTCCAGCCAA
CTTCTGGGATTCTAAGAACAGGGGTGTGACTGGAACACAAAAAGGGCAAATTGTATGGAGAATTGAGCCT
GGACCCTATTTCATGGAACCGGAGATAAAAATCTGTTTTAAATATTACCACGGCATTAGTGGAGCCCTGC
GAGCCACGACCCCCTGCATCACCGTGAAGAACCCATGATGACGAAGCTTGCGGCCGCACTCGAGCACCAC
CACCACCACCACTGAGATCCGGCTGCTAACAAAGCCCGAAAGGAAGCTGAGTTGGCTGCTGCCACCGCTG
AGCAATAACTAGCATAACCCCTTGGGGCCTCTAAACGGGTCTTGAGGGGTTTTTTGCTGAAAGGAGGAAC
TATATCCGGATTGGCGAATGGG
[124 nt withheld, positions 653-776]
C
[69 nt withheld, positions 778-846]
